>Addgene plasmid #64331 | gRNA-trp-HYB | depositor partial sequence | sequence record 107999 | gBlock product of trp1 deletion gRNA cassette
TCTTTGAAAAGATAATGTATGATTATGCTTTCACTCATATTTATACAGAAACTTGATGTTTTCTTTCGAG
TATATACAAGGTGATTACATGTACGTTTGAAGTACAACTCTAGATTTTGTAGTGCCCTCTTGGGCTAGCG
GTAAAGGTGCGCATTTTTTCACACCCTACAATGTTCTGTTCAAAAGATTTTGGTCAAACGCTGTAGAAGT
GAAAGTTGGTGCGCATGTTTCGGCGTTCGAAACTTCTCCGCAGTGAAAGATAAATGATCGTCAATTGTTC
TCTTTCTATGTTTTAGAGCTAGAAATAGCAAGTTAAAATAAGGCTAGTCCGTTATCAACTTGAAAAAGTG
GCACCGAGTCGGTGGTGCTTTTTTTGTTTTTTATGTCT
