>Addgene plasmid #64331 | gRNA-trp-HYB | addgene partial sequence | sequence record 110931 | pGEX3 5'-CCGGGAGCTGCATGTGTCAGAGG-3'
CGAAACGCGCGAGACGAAAGGGCCTCGTGATACGCCTATTTTTATAGGTTAATGTCATGATAATAATGGT
TTCTTAGTATGATCCAATATCAAAGGAAATGATAGCATTGAAGGATGAGACTAATCCAATTGAGGAGTGG
CAGCATATAGAACAGCTAAAGGGTAGTGCTGAAGGAAGCATACGATACCCCGCATGGAATGGGATAATAT
CACAGGAGGTACTAGACTACCTTTCATCCTACATAAATAGACGCATATAAGTACGCATTTAAGCATAAAC
ACGCACTATGCCGTTCTTCTCATGTATATATATATACAGGCAACACGCAGATATAGGTGCGACGTGAACA
GTGAGCTGTATGTGCGCAGCTCGCGTTGCATTTTCGGAAGCGCTCGTTTTCGGAAACGCTTTGAAGTTCC
TATTCCGAAGTTCCTATTCTCTAGAAAGTATAGGAACTTCAGAGCGCTTTTGAAAACCAAAAGCGCTCTG
AAGACGCACTTTCAAAAAACCAAAAACGCACCGGACTGTAACGAGCTACTAAAATATTGCGAATACCGCT
TCCACAAACATTGCTCAAAAGTATCTCTTTGCTATATATCTCTGTGCTATATCCCTATATAACCTACCCA
TCCACCTTTCGCTCCTTGAACTTGCATCTAAACTCGACCTCTACATTTTTTATGTTTATCTCTAGTATTA
CTCTTTAGACAAAAAAATTGTAGTAAGAACTATTCATAGAGTGAATCGAAAACAATACGAAAATGTAAAC
ATTTCCTATACGTAGTATATAGAGACAAAATAGAAGAAACCGTTCATAATTTTCTGACCAATGAAGAATC
ATCAACGCTATCACTTTCTGTTCACAAAGTATGCGCAATCCACATCGGTATAGAATATAATCGGGGATGC
CTTTATCTTGAAAAAATGCACCCGCAGCTTCGCTAGTAATCAGTAAACGCGGGAA
