>Addgene plasmid #64331 | gRNA-trp-HYB | addgene partial sequence | sequence record 110938 | pRSII-F1 5'-CGGCATCAGAGCAGATTGTAC-3'
CCAGAATACCCTCCTTGACAGTCTTGACGTGCGCAGCTCAGGGGCATGATGTGACTGTCGCCCGTACATT
TAGCCCATACATCCCCATGTATAATCATTTGCATCCATACATTTTGATGGCCGCACGGCGCGAAGCAAAA
ATTACGGCTCCTCGCTGCGGACCTGCGAGCAGGGAAACGCTCCCCTCACAGACGCGTTGAATTGTCCCCA
CGCCGCGCCCCTGTAGAGAAATATAAAAGGTTAGGATTTGCCACTGAGGTTCTTCTTTCATATACTTCCT
TTTAAAATCTTGCTAGGATACAGTTCTCACATCACATCCGAACATAAACAACCATGGGTAAAAAGCCTGA
ACTCACCGCGACGTCTGTCGAGAAGTTTCTGATCGAAAAGTTCGACAGCGTCTCCGACCTGATGCAGCTC
TCGGAGGGCGAAGAATCTCGTGCTTTCAGCTTCGATGTAGGAGGGCGTGGATATGTCCTGCGGGTAAATA
GCTGCGCCGATGGTTTCTACAAAGATCGTTATGTTTATCGGCACTTTGCATCGGCCGCGCTCCCGATTCC
GGAAGTGCTTGACATTGGGGAATTCAGCGAGAGCCTGACCTATTGCATCTCCCGCCGTGCACAGGGTGTC
ACGTTGCAAGACCTGCCTGAAACCGAACTGCCCGCTGTTCTGCAGCCGGTCGCGGAGGCCATGGATGCGA
TCGCTGCGGCCGATCTTAGCCAGACGAGCGGGTTCGGCCCATTCGGACCGCAAGGAATCGGTCAATACAC
TACATGGCGTGATTTCATATGCGCGATTGCTGATCCCCATGTGTATCACTGGCAAACTGTGATGGACGAC
ACCGTCAGTGCGTCCGTCGCGCAGGCTCTCGATGAGCTGATGCTTTGGGCCGAGGACTGCCCCGAAGTCC
GGCACCTCGTGCACGCG
