>Addgene plasmid #64331 | gRNA-trp-HYB | addgene partial sequence | sequence record 110942 | pUC-4 5'-CAGTGAGCGAGGAAGCGGAAGAGCGCCCAA-3'
GCAAACCGCCTCTCCCCGCGCGTTGGCCGATTCATTAATGCAGCTGGCACGACAGGTTTCCCGACTGGAA
AGCGGGCAGTGAGCGCAACGCAATTAATGTGAGTTAGCTCACTCATTAGGCACCCCAGGCTTTACACTTT
ATGCTTCCGGCTCGTATGTTGTGTGGAATTGTGAGCGGATAACAATTTCACACAGGAAACAGCTATGACC
ATGATTACGCCAAGCGCGCAATTAACCCTCACTAAAGGGAACAAAAGCTGGAGCTCTCTTTGAAAAGATA
ATGTATGATTATGCTTTCACTCATATTTATACAGAAACTTGATGTTTTCTTTCGAGTATATACAAGGTGA
TTACATGTACGTTTGAAGTACAACTCTAGATTTTGTAGTGCCCTCTTGGGCTAGCGGTAAAGGTGCGCAT
TTTTTCACACCCTACAATGTTATGTTCAAAAGATTTTGGTCAAACGCTGTAGAAGTGAAAGTTGGTGCGC
ATGTTTCGGCGTTCGAAACTTCTCCGCAGTGAAAGATAAATGATCGTCAATTGTTCTCTTTCTATGTTTT
AGAGCTAGAAATAGCAAGTTAAAATAAGGCTAGTCCGTTATCAACTTGAAAAAGTGGCACCGAGTCGGTG
GTGCTTTTTTTGTTTTTTATGTCTGGTACCCAATTCGCCCTATAGTGAGTCGTATTACGCGCGCTCACTG
GCCGTCGTTTTACAACGTCGTGACTGGGAAAACCCTGGCGTTACCCAACTTAATCGCCTTGCAGCACATC
CCCCTTTCGCCAGCTGGCGTAATAGCGAAGAGGCCCGCACCGATCGCCCTTCCCAACAGTTGCGCAGCCT
GAATGGCGAATGG
[67 nt withheld, positions 854-920]
