[The description below was written by a language model from this plasmid's Addgene catalogue record.]
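Description:
gRNA-trp-HYB is a yeast guide RNA expression plasmid built on the pRS42H backbone, a shuttle vector that carries a hygromycin resistance marker for selection in yeast. It is maintained in E. coli as a high-copy plasmid under ampicillin selection. The pRS42-series vectors are generally 2μ-based episomal plasmids, although the record itself does not list the yeast origin. Because selection relies on a dominant drug marker rather than an auxotrophic one, the plasmid can be used in prototrophic hosts such as industrial strains that lack convenient nutritional markers. The total size is recorded as about 6.5 kb, of which roughly 0.3 kb is insert.

The insert is a synthetic gBlock fragment encoding a guide RNA cassette aimed at the Saccharomyces cerevisiae TRP1 locus, cloned between SacI and KpnI sites, both of which are retained. The depositor's comments mention an SNR52 promoter region, indicating that the guide is transcribed from this RNA polymerase III snoRNA promoter, a common choice for gRNA expression in yeast. The terminator and scaffold details are not given in the record. Repository quality-control sequencing found a single mismatch in the SNR52 region, which is reported not to affect function.

The plasmid supplies only the guide, so Cas9 must be provided from a separate construct. It was used for RNA-guided Cas9 disruption of trp1 as part of building a quadruple auxotrophic mutant of an industrial polyploid S. cerevisiae strain, where all copies of a gene need to be inactivated. No feature table accompanies the record, so element positions cannot be described.
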