Addgene plasmid #64331: gRNA-trp-HYB
Purpose: trp1 deletion gRNA cassette carried by pRS42H
Depositing lab: Yong-Su Jin. Depositing organization: University of Illinois at Urbana-Champaign. Publication: Construction of a quadruple auxotrophic mutant of an industrial polyploid saccharomyces cerevisiae strain by using RNA-guided Cas9 nuclease. Zhang GC, Kong II, Kim H, Liu JJ, Cate JH, Jin YS. Appl Environ Microbiol. 2014 Dec;80(24):7694-701. doi: 10.1128/AEM.02310-14. Epub 2014 Oct 3. PubMed 25281382.
Backbone
  Vector backbone: pRS42H
  Backbone size w/o insert (bp): 6217
  Total vector size (bp): 6509
  Vector type: Yeast Expression
  Selectable markers: Hygromycin
Growth in bacteria
  Bacterial resistance: Ampicillin, 100 μg/mL
  Growth temperature: 37°C
  Growth strain: DH5alpha
  Growth instructions: Top10 also works
  Copy number: High Copy
Gene/Insert
  Gene/Insert name: gBlock product of trp1 deletion gRNA cassette
  gRNA/shRNA sequence: gtcaattgttctctttctat
  Species: Synthetic
  Cloning method: Restriction Enzyme; 5′ cloning site SacI (not destroyed); 3′ cloning site KpnI (not destroyed)
  Sequencing primers: 5′ M13F; 3′ M13R
Terms and licenses: Academic/Nonprofit Terms; Industry Terms: Not Available to Industry
Depositor comments: Note: Addgene's quality control sequencing finds one mismatch in the SNR52 promoter region, but plasmid function is not impacted.
How to cite: gRNA-trp-HYB was a gift from Yong-Su Jin (Addgene plasmid # 64331 ; http://n2t.net/addgene:64331 ; RRID:Addgene_64331)
